>Addgene plasmid #220569 | LT3GEPIR-CDK1shRNA1 | addgene full sequence | sequence record 437943 | Addgene NGS Result
AACGACCGAGCGCAGCGAGTCAGTGAGCGAGGAAGCGGAAGAGCGCCCAATACGCAAACCGCCTCTCCCC
GCGCGTTGGCCGATTCATTAATGCAGCTGGCACGACAGGTTTCCCGACTGGAAAGCGGGCAGTGAGCGCA
ACGCAATTAATGTGAGTTAGCTCACTCATTAGGCACCCCAGGCTTTACACTTTATGCTTCCGGCTCGTAT
GTTGTGTGGAATTGTGAGCGGATAACAATTTCACACAGGAAACAGCTATGACCATGATTACGCCAAGCGC
GCAATTAACCCTCACTAAAGGGAACAAAAGCTGGAGCTGCAAGCTTAATGTAGTCTTATGCAATACTCTT
GTAGTCTTGCAACATGGTAACGATGAGTTAGCAACATGCCTTACAAGGAGAGAAAAAGCACCGTGCATGC
CGATTGGTGGAAGTAAGGTGGTACGATCGTGCCTTATTAGGAAGGCAACAGACGGGTCTGACATGGATTG
GACGAACCACTGAATTGCCGCATTGCAGAGATATTGTATTTAAGTGCCTAGCTCGATACATAAACGGGTC
TCTCTGGTTAGACCAGATCTGAGCCTGGGAGCTCTCTGGCTAACTAGGGAACCCACTGCTTAAGCCTCAA
TAAAGCTTGCCTTGAGTGCTTCAAGTAGTGTGTGCCCGTCTGTTGTGTGACTCTGGTAACTAGAGATCCC
TCAGACCCTTTTAGTCAGTGTGGAAAATCTCTAGCAGTGGCGCCCGAACAGGGACTTGAAAGCGAAAGGG
AAACCAGAGGAGCTCTCTCGACGCAGGACTCGGCTTGCTGAAGCGCGCACGGCAAGAGGCGAGGGGCGGC
GACTGGTGAGTACGCCAAAAATTTTGACTAGCGGAGGCTAGAAGGAGAGAGATGGGTGCGAGAGCGTCAG
TATTAAGCGGGGGAGAATTAGATCGCGATGGGAAAAAATTCGGTTAAGGCCAGGGGGAAAGAAAAAATAT
AAATTAAAACATATAGTATGGGCAAGCAGGGAGCTAGAACGATTCGCAGTTAATCCTGGCCTGTTAGAAA
CATCAGAAGGCTGTAGACAAATACTGGGACAGCTACAACCATCCCTTCAGACAGGATCAGAAGAACTTAG
ATCATTATATAATACAGTAGCAACCCTCTATTGTGTGCATCAAAGGATAGAGATAAAAGACACCAAGGAA
GCTTTAGACAAGATAGAGGAAGAGCAAAACAAAAGTAAGACCACCGCACAGCAAGCGGCCGCTGATCTTC
AGACCTGGAGGAGGAGATATGAGGGACAATTGGAGAAGTGAATTATATAAATATAAAGTAGTAAAAATTG
AACCATTAGGAGTAGCACCCACCAAGGCAAAGAGAAGAGTGGTGCAGAGAGAAAAAAGAGCAGTGGGAAT
AGGAGCTTTGTTCCTTGGGTTCTTGGGAGCAGCAGGAAGCACTATGGGCGCAGCGTCAATGACGCTGACG
GTACAGGCCAGACAATTATTGTCTGGTATAGTGCAGCAGCAGAACAATTTGCTGAGGGCTATTGAGGCGC
AACAGCATCTGTTGCAACTCACAGTCTGGGGCATCAAGCAGCTCCAGGCAAGAATCCTGGCTGTGGAAAG
ATACCTAAAGGATCAACAGCTCCTGGGGATTTGGGGTTGCTCTGGAAAACTCATTTGCACCACTGCTGTG
CCTTGGAATGCTAGTTGGAGTAATAAATCTCTGGAACAGATTTGGAATCACACGACCTGGATGGAGTGGG
ACAGAGAAATTAACAATTACACAAGCTTAATACACTCCTTAATTGAAGAATCGCAAAACCAGCAAGAAAA
GAATGAACAAGAATTATTGGAATTAGATAAATGGGCAAGTTTGTGGAATTGGTTTAACATAACAAATTGG
CTGTGGTATATAAAATTATTCATAATGATAGTAGGAGGCTTGGTAGGTTTAAGAATAGTTTTTGCTGTAC
TTTCTATAGTGAATAGAGTTAGGCAGGGATATTCACCATTATCGTTTCAGACCCACCTCCCAACCCCGAG
GGGACCCGACAGGCCCGAAGGAATAGAAGAAGAAGGTGGAGAGAGAGACAGAGACAGATCCATTCGATTA
GTGAACGGATCTCGACGGTATCGGTTAACTTTTAAAAGAAAAGGGGGGATTGGGGGGTACAGTGCAGGGG
AAAGAATAGTAGACATAATAGCAACAGACATACAAACTAAAGAATTACAAAAACAAATTACAAAAATTCA
AAATTTTATCGATTCTAGATTCGAGTTTACTCCCTATCAGTGATAGAGAACGTATGAAGAGTTTACTCCC
TATCAGTGATAGAGAACGTATGCAGACTTTACTCCCTATCAGTGATAGAGAACGTATAAGGAGTTTACTC
CCTATCAGTGATAGAGAACGTATGACCAGTTTACTCCCTATCAGTGATAGAGAACGTATCTACAGTTTAC
TCCCTATCAGTGATAGAGAACGTATATCCAGTTTACTCCCTATCAGTGATAGAGAACGTATAAGCTTTAG
GCGTGTACGGTGGGCGCCTATAAAAGCAGAGCTCGTTTAGTGAACCGTCAGATCGCCTGGAGCAATTCCA
CAACACTTTTGTCTTATACCAACTTTCCGTACCACTTCCTACCCTCGTAAAGTCGAGCTTGCGTTGGATC
CACCATGGTGAGCAAGGGCGAGGAGCTGTTCACCGGGGTGGTGCCCATCCTGGTCGAGCTGGACGGCGAC
GTAAACGGCCACAAGTTCAGCGTGTCTGGCGAGGGCGAGGGCGATGCCACCTACGGCAAGCTGACCCTGA
AGTTCATCTGCACCACCGGCAAGCTGCCCGTGCCCTGGCCCACCCTCGTGACCACCCTGACCTACGGCGT
GCAGTGCTTCAGCCGCTACCCCGACCACATGAAGCAGCACGACTTCTTCAAGTCCGCCATGCCCGAAGGC
TACGTCCAGGAGCGCACCATCTTCTTCAAGGACGACGGCAACTACAAGACCCGCGCCGAGGTGAAGTTCG
AGGGCGACACCCTGGTGAACCGCATCGAGCTGAAGGGCATCGACTTCAAGGAGGACGGCAACATCCTGGG
GCACAAGCTGGAGTACAACTACAACAGCCACAACGTCTATATCATGGCCGACAAGCAGAAGAACGGCATC
AAGGCGAACTTCAAGATCCGCCACAACATCGAGGACGGCAGCGTGCAGCTCGCCGACCACTACCAGCAGA
ACACCCCCATCGGCGACGGCCCCGTGCTGCTGCCCGACAACCACTACCTGAGCACCCAGTCCGCCCTGAG
CAAAGACCCCAACGAGAAGCGCGATCACATGGTCCTGCTGGAGTTCGTGACCGCCGCCGGGATCACTCTC
GGCATGGACGAGCTGTACAAGTAATGACGTACGGCGGCCGCCTCGACTAGGGATAACAGGGTAATTGTTT
GAATGAGGCTTCAGTACTTTACAGAATCGTTGCCTGCACATCTTGGAAACACTTGCTGGGATTACTTCGA
CTTCTTAACCCAACAGAAGGCTCGAGAAGGTATATTGCTGTTGACAGTGAGCGAGTGGAATCTTTACAGG
ACTATTAGTGAAGCCACAGATGTAATAGTCCTGTAAAGATTCCACGTGCCTACTGCCTCGGACTTCAAGG
GGTCTAGAATTCGAGCAATTATCTTGTTTACTAAAACTGAATACCTTGCTATCTCTTTGATACATTTTTA
CAAAGCTGAATTAAAATGGTATAAATTAAATCACTTTTTTCAATTGACGCGTAATTCTACCGGGTAGGGG
AGGCGCTTTTCCCAAGGCAGTCTGGAGCATGCGCTTTAGCAGCCCCGCTGGGCACTTGGCGCTACACAAG
TGGCCTCTGGCCTCGCACACATTCCACATCCACCGGTAGGCGCCAACCGGCTCCGTTCTTTGGTGGCCCC
TTCGCGCCACCTTCTACTCCTCCCCTAGTCAGGAAGTTCCCCCCCGCCCCGCAGCTCGCGTCGTGCAGGA
CGTGACAAATGGAAGTAGCACGTCTCACTAGTCTCGTGCAGATGGACAGCACCGCTGAGCAATGGAAGCG
GGTAGGCCTTTGGGGCAGCGGCCAATAGCAGCTTTGCTCCTTCGCTTTCTGGGCTCAGAGGCTGGGAAGG
GGTGGGTCCGGGGGCGGGCTCAGGGGCGGGCTCAGGGGCGGGGCGGGCGCCCGAAGGTCCTCCGGAGGCC
CGGCATTCTGCACGCTTCAAAAGCGCACGTCTGCCGCGCTGTTCTCCTCTTCCTCATCTCCGGGCCTTTC
GACCTGCAGCCCAAGCTTACCATGACCGAGTACAAGCCCACGGTGCGCCTCGCCACCCGCGACGACGTCC
CCAGGGCCGTACGCACCCTCGCCGCCGCGTTCGCCGACTACCCCGCCACGCGCCACACCGTCGATCCGGA
CCGCCACATCGAGCGGGTCACCGAGCTGCAAGAACTCTTCCTCACGCGCGTCGGGCTCGACATCGGCAAG
GTGTGGGTCGCGGACGACGGCGCCGCGGTGGCGGTCTGGACCACGCCGGAGAGCGTCGAAGCGGGGGCGG
TGTTCGCCGAGATCGGCCCGCGCATGGCCGAGTTGAGCGGTTCCCGGCTGGCCGCGCAGCAACAGATGGA
AGGCCTCCTGGCGCCGCACCGGCCCAAGGAGCCCGCGTGGTTCCTGGCCACCGTCGGCGTCTCGCCCGAC
CACCAGGGCAAGGGTCTGGGCAGCGCCGTCGTGCTCCCCGGAGTGGAGGCGGCCGAGCGCGCCGGGGTGC
CCGCCTTCCTGGAGACCTCCGCGCCCCGCAACCTCCCCTTCTACGAGCGGCTCGGCTTCACCGTCACCGC
CGACGTCGAGGTGCCCGAAGGACCGCGCACCTGGTGCATGACCCGCAAGCCCGGTGCCTGACGCCCGCCC
CACGACCCGCAGCGCCCGACCGAAAGGAGCGCACGACCCCATGCATCCAATTCCGCCCCCCCCCCCTAAC
GTTACTGGCCGAAGCCGCTTGGAATAAGGCCGGTGTGCGTTTGTCTATATGTTATTTTCCACCATATTGC
CGTCTTTTGGCAATGTGAGGGCCCGGAAACCTGGCCCTGTCTTCTTGACGAGCATTCCTAGGGGTCTTTC
CCCTCTCGCCAAAGGAATGCAAGGTCTGTTGAATGTCGTGAAGGAAGCAGTTCCTCTGGAAGCTTCTTGA
AGACAAACAACGTCTGTAGCGACCCTTTGCAGGCAGCGGAACCCCCCACCTGGCGACAGGTGCCTCTGCG
GCCAAAAGCCACGTGTATAAGATACACCTGCAAAGGCGGCACAACCCCAGTGCCACGTTGTGAGTTGGAT
AGTTGTGGAAAGAGTCAAATGGCTCTCCTCAAGCGTATTCAACAAGGGGCTGAAGGATGCCCAGAAGGTA
CCCCATTGTATGGGATCTGATCTGGGGCCTCGGTGCACATGCTTTACATGTGTTTAGTCGAGGTTAAAAA
AACGTCTAGGCCCCCCGAACCACGGGGACGTGGTTTTCCTTTGAAAAACACGATGATAATATGGCCACAA
CCATGAGTAGACTGGACAAGAGCAAAGTCATAAACGGAGCTCTGGAATTACTCAATGGTGTCGGTATCGA
AGGCCTGACGACAAGGAAACTCGCTCAAAAGCTGGGAGTTGAGCAGCCTACCCTGTACTGGCACGTGAAG
AACAAGCGGGCCCTGCTCGATGCCCTGCCAATCGAGATGCTGGACAGGCATCATACCCACTTCTGCCCCC
TGGAAGGCGAGTCATGGCAAGACTTTCTGCGGAACAACGCCAAGTCATACCGCTGTGCTCTCCTCTCACA
TCGCGACGGGGCTAAAGTGCATCTCGGCACCCGCCCAACAGAGAAACAGTACGAAACCCTGGAAAATCAG
CTCGCGTTCCTGTGTCAGCAAGGCTTCTCCCTGGAGAACGCACTGTACGCTCTGTCCGCCGTGGGCCACT
TTACACTGGGCTGCGTATTGGAGGAACAGGAGCATCAAGTAGCAAAAGAGGAAAGAGAGACACCTACCAC
CGATTCTATGCCCCCACTTCTGAGACAAGCAATTGAGCTGTTCGACCGGCAGGGAGCCGAACCTGCCTTC
CTTTTCGGCCTGGAACTAATCATATGTGGCCTGGAGAAACAGCTAAAGTGCGAAAGCGGCGGGCCGACCG
ACGCCCTTGACGATTTTGACTTAGACATGCTCCCAGCCGATGCCCTTGACGACTTTGACCTTGATATGCT
GCCTGCTGACGCTCTTGACGATTTTGACCTTGACATGCTCCCCGGGTAATCCGGACTCGACCTGCAGCCA
AGCTTATCGAAACGCGTCTGGAACAATCAACCTCTGGATTACAAAATTTGTGAAAGATTGACTGGTATTC
TTAACTATGTTGCTCCTTTTACGCTATGTGGATACGCTGCTTTAATGCCTTTGTATCATGCTATTGCTTC
CCGTATGGCTTTCATTTTCTCCTCCTTGTATAAATCCTGGTTGCTGTCTCTTTATGAGGAGTTGTGGCCC
GTTGTCAGGCAACGTGGCGTGGTGTGCACTGTGTTTGCTGACGCAACCCCCACTGGTTGGGGCATTGCCA
CCACCTGTCAGCTCCTTTCCGGGACTTTCGCTTTCCCCCTCCCTATTGCCACGGCGGAACTCATCGCCGC
CTGCCTTGCCCGCTGCTGGACAGGGGCTCGGCTGTTGGGCACTGACAATTCCGTGGTGTTGTCGGGGAAG
CTGACGTCCTTTCCATGGCTGCTCGCCTGTGTTGCCACCTGGATTCTGCGCGGGACGTCCTTCTGCTACG
TCCCTTCGGCCCTCAATCCAGCGGACCTTCCTTCCCGCGGCCTGCTGCCGGCTCTGCGGCCTCTTCCGCG
TCTTCGCCTTCGCCCTCAGACGAGTCGGATCTCCCTTTGGGCCGCCTCCCCGCCTGGAATTAATTCTGCA
GTCGAGACCTAGAAAAACATGGAGCAATCACAAGTAGCAATACAGCAGCTACCAATGCTGATTGTGCCTG
GCTAGAAGCACAAGAGGAGGAGGAGGTGGGTTTTCCAGTCACACCTCAGGTACCTTTAAGACCAATGACT
TACAAGGCAGCTGTAGATCTTAGCCACTTTTTAAAAGAAAAGGGGGGACTGGAAGGGCTAATTCACTCCC
AACGAAGACAAGATCTGCTTTTTGCTTGTACTGGGTCTCTCTGGTTAGACCAGATCTGAGCCTGGGAGCT
CTCTGGCTAACTAGGGAACCCACTGCTTAAGCCTCAATAAAGCTTGCCTTGAGTGCTTCAAGTAGTGTGT
GCCCGTCTGTTGTGTGACTCTGGTAACTAGAGATCCCTCAGACCCTTTTAGTCAGTGTGGAAAATCTCTA
GCAGTAGTAGTTCATGTCATCTTATTATTCAGTATTTATAACTTGCAAAGAAATGAATATCAGAGAGTGA
GAGGAACTTGTTTATTGCAGCTTATAATGGTTACAAATAAAGCAATAGCATCACAAATTTCACAAATAAA
GCATTTTTTTCACTGCATTCTAGTTGTGGTTTGTCCAAACTCATCAATGTATCTTATCATGTCTGGCTCT
AGCTATCCCGCCCCTAACTCCGCCCATCCCGCCCCTAACTCCGCCCAGTTCCGCCCATTCTCCGCCCCAT
GGCTGACTAATTTTTTTTATTTATGCAGAGGCCGAGGCCGCCTCGGCCTCTGAGCTATTCCAGAAGTAGT
GAGGAGGCTTTTTTGGAGGCCTAGGGACGTACCCAATTCGCCCTATAGTGAGTCGTATTACGCGCGCTCA
CTGGCCGTCGTTTTACAACGTCGTGACTGGGAAAACCCTGGCGTTACCCAACTTAATCGCCTTGCAGCAC
ATCCCCCTTTCGCCAGCTGGCGTAATAGCGAAGAGGCCCGCACCGATCGCCCTTCCCAACAGTTGCGCAG
CCTGAATGGCGAATGGG
[124 nt withheld, positions 7928-8051]
C
[91 nt withheld, positions 8053-8143]
A
[49 nt withheld, positions 8145-8193]
CCTTTGACGTTGGAGTCCACGTTCTTT
[37 nt withheld, positions 8221-8257]
ACCCTATCTCGGTCTATTCTTTTGATTTATAAGGGATTTTGCCGATTTCGGCCTATTGGTTAAAAAATGA
GCTGATTTAACAAAAATTTAACGCGAATTTTAACAAAATATTAACGCTTACAATTTAGGTGGCACTTTTC
GGGGAAATGTGCGCGGAACCCCTATTTGTTTATTTTTCTAAATACATTCAAATATGTATCCGCTCATGAG
ACAATAACCCTGATAAATGCTTCAATAATATTGAAAAAGGAAGAGTATGAGTATTCAACATTTCCGTGTC
GCCCTTATTCCCTTTTTTGCGGCATTTTGCCTTCCTGTTTTTGCTCACCCAGAAACGCTGGTGAAAGTAA
AAGATGCTGAAGATCAGTTGGGTGCACGAGTGGGTTACATCGAACTGGATCTCAACAGCGGTAAGATCCT
TGAGAGTTTTCGCCCCGAAGAACGTTTTCCAATGATGAGCACTTTTAAAGTTCTGCTATGTGGCGCGGTA
TTATCCCGTATTGACGCCGGGCAAGAGCAACTCGGTCGCCGCATACACTATTCTCAGAATGACTTGGTTG
AGTACTCACCAGTCACAGAAAAGCATCTTACGGATGGCATGACAGTAAGAGAATTATGCAGTGCTGCCAT
AACCATGAGTGATAACACTGCGGCCAACTTACTTCTGACAACGATCGGAGGACCGAAGGAGCTAACCGCT
TTTTTGCACAACATGGGGGATCATGTAACTCGCCTTGATCGTTGGGAACCGGAGCTGAATGAAGCCATAC
CAAACGACGAGCGTGACACCACGATGCCTGTAGCAATGGCAACAACGTTGCGCAAACTATTAACTGGCGA
ACTACTTACTCTAGCTTCCCGGCAACAATTAATAGACTGGATGGAGGCGGATAAAGTTGCAGGACCACTT
CTGCGCTCGGCCCTTCCGGCTGGCTGGTTTATTGCTGATAAATCTGGAGCCGGTGAGCGTGGGTCTCGCG
GTATCATTGCAGCACTGGGGCCAGATGGTAAGCCCTCCCGTATCGTAGTTATCTACACGACGGGGAGTCA
GGCAACTATGGATGAACGAAATAGACAGATCGCTGAGATAGGTGCCTCACTGATTAAGCATTGGTAACTG
TCAGACCAAGTTTACTCATATATACTTTAGATTGATTTAAAACTTCATTTTTAATTTAAAAGGATCTAGG
TGAAGATCCTTTTTGATAATCTCATGACCAAAATCCCTTAACGTGAGTTTTCGTTCCACTGAGCGTCAGA
CCCCGTAGAAAAGATCAAAGGATCTTCTTGAGATCCTTTTTTTCTGCGCGTAATCTGCTGCTTGCAAACA
AAAAAACCACCGCTACCAGCGGTGGTTTGTTTGCCGGATCAAGAGCTACCAACTCTTTTTCCGAAGGTAA
CTGGCTTCAGCAGAGCGCAGATACCAAATACTGTTCTTCTAGTGTAGCCGTAGTTAGGCCACCACTTCAA
GAACTCTGTAGCACCGCCTACATACCTCGCTCTGCTAATCCTGTTACCAGTGGCTGCTGCCAGTGGCGAT
AAGTCGTGTCTTACCGGGTTGGACTCAAGACGATAGTTACCGGATAAGGCGCAGCGGTCGGGCTGAACGG
GGGGTTCGTGCACACAGCCCAGCTTGGAGCGAACGACCTACACCGAACTGAGATACCTACAGCGTGAGCT
ATGAGAAAGCGCCACGCTTCCCGAAGGGAGAAAGGCGGACAGGTATCCGGTAAGCGGCAGGGTCGGAACA
GGAGAGCGCACGAGGGAGCTTCCAGGGGGAAACGCCTGGTATCTTTATAGTCCTGTCGGGTTTCGCCACC
TCTGACTTGAGCGTCGATTTTTGTGATGCTCGTCAGGGGGGCGGAGCCTATGGAAAAACGCCAGCAACGC
GGCCTTTTTACGGTTCCTGGCCTTTTGCTGGCCTTTTGCTCACATGTTCTTTCCTGCGTTATCCCCTGAT
TCTGTGGATAACCGTATTACCGCCTTTGAGTGAGCTGATACCGCTCGCCGCAGCCG
Features (pLannotate 1.2.2; 32 found; start..end, strand, type, name):
      1..41      +  rep_origin     RSF ori (fragment): Plasmids containing the RSF 1030 origin of replication can be propagated in E. coli cells that contain additional plasmids with compatible origins.
     43..135     +  CDS            lacI (fragment): lac repressor; lacI; The lac repressor binds to the lac operator to inhibit transcription in E. coli. This inhibition can be relieved by adding lactose or isopropyl-β-D-thiogalactopyranoside (IPTG).
    148..169     +  protein_bind   CAP binding site: CAP binding activates transcription in the presence of cAMP. E. coli catabolite activator protein
    184..214     +  promoter       lac promoter: promoter for the E. coli lac operon
    222..238     +  protein_bind   lac operator: The lac repressor binds to the lac operator to inhibit transcription in E. coli. This inhibition can be relieved by adding lactose or isopropyl-β-D-thiogalactopyranoside (IPTG). lac repressor encoded by lacI
    283..301     +  promoter       T3 promoter: promoter for bacteriophage T3 RNA polymerase
    329..555     +  promoter       RSV promoter: Rous sarcoma virus enhancer/promoter
    556..736     +  LTR            5' LTR (truncated): truncated 5' long terminal repeat (LTR) from HIV-1
    783..908     +  misc_feature   HIV-1 Ψ: packaging signal of human immunodeficiency virus type 1
    892..1255    +  CDS            HIV-1 gag (fragment): gag protein from human immunodeficiency virus 1; gag
   1401..1634    +  misc_feature   RRE: The Rev response element (RRE) of HIV-1 allows for Rev-dependent mRNA export from the nucleus to the cytoplasm.
   2011..2111    +  CDS            Rev (fragment): human immunodeficiency virus 1 (HIV-1) Rev protein; rev; enhances nuclear export of unspliced and incompletely spliced viral mRNAs
   2130..2247    +  misc_feature   cPPT/CTS: central polypurine tract and central termination sequence of HIV-1
   2263..2641    +  promoter       TRE3G promoter: 3rd-generation Tet-responsive promoter that can be activated by binding of Tet-On® 3G
   2665..3384    +  CDS            EGFP: the original enhanced GFP (Yang et al., 1996) mammalian codon-optimized
   3620..3747    +  ncRNA          3' miR-30a: sequence downstream of the 71-nt precursor of the human miR-30a microRNA (Zeng et al., 2002) miRNA
   3772..4271    +  promoter       PGK promoter: mouse phosphoglycerate kinase 1 promoter
   4292..4891    +  CDS            PuroR: puromycin N-acetyltransferase; pac from Streptomyces alboniger; confers resistance to puromycin
   5057..5519    +  misc_feature   IRES: internal ribosome entry site (IRES) of the encephalomyocarditis virus (EMCV)
   5542..6230    +  CDS            rtTA3 (fragment): reverse tetracycline transactivator 3 activates expression from Tet-responsive promoters in the presence of doxycycline
   6160..6270    +  CDS            VP48: 3 tandem repeats of the minimal activation domain of herpes simplex virus VP16 (Cheng et al., 2013)
   6325..6913    +  misc_feature   WPRE: woodchuck hepatitis virus posttranscriptional regulatory element
   6930..7118    +  CDS            nef (fragment): NEF_HV1Z2 - Experimental evidence at protein level: Swiss-Prot protein existence level 1. Extracellular Nef protein targets CD4(+) T-lymphocytes for apoptosis by interacting with CXCR4 surface receptors. From Human immunodeficiency virus type 1 group M subtype D (isolate Z2/CDC-Z34) (HIV-1).
   7120..7353    +  LTR            3' LTR (ΔU3): self-inactivating 3' long terminal repeat (LTR) from HIV-1
   7425..7546    +  polyA_signal   SV40 poly(A) signal: SV40 polyadenylation signal
   7586..7721    +  rep_origin     SV40 ori: SV40 origin of replication
   7742..7760    -  promoter       T7 promoter: promoter for bacteriophage T7 RNA polymerase
   7768..7923    +  CDS            lacZα (fragment): LacZα fragment of β-galactosidase; lacZ fragment
   7928..8356    +  rep_origin     f1 ori (sequence partly withheld): f1 bacteriophage origin of replication; arrow indicates direction of (+) strand synthesis
   8409..8513    +  promoter       AmpR promoter: bla
   8514..9374    +  CDS            AmpR: β-lactamase; bla; confers resistance to ampicillin, carbenicillin, and related antibiotics
   9545..10133   +  rep_origin     ori: high-copy-number ColE1/pMB1/pBR322/pUC origin of replication
