[The description below was written by a language model from this plasmid's Addgene catalogue record and pLannotate feature annotations shown in this document.]
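Description:
LT3GEPIR-CDK1shRNA1 is a self-inactivating, HIV-1-based lentiviral plasmid of about 10.3 kb, built on the all-in-one LT3GEPIR backbone, for doxycycline-inducible knockdown of human CDK1 (also known as CDC2). In bacteria it replicates from a high-copy ColE1/pUC-type origin and is selected with ampicillin through the bla gene; an f1 origin and leftover lac and lacZα cloning-vector fragments are also annotated. The viral genome is transcribed from an RSV promoter fused to a truncated 5' LTR. It carries the Ψ packaging signal, RRE and cPPT/CTS, and ends in a ΔU3 3' LTR followed by an SV40 polyadenylation signal, an arrangement typical of third-generation vectors that need packaging functions supplied in trans.

The payload consists of two expression units. A TRE3G Tet-responsive promoter drives EGFP, and the roughly 125 bp CDK1 shRNA insert, cloned between XhoI and EcoRI, sits in the 3' region of that same transcript within a microRNA-type context. The feature table annotates only the 3' miR-30a flanking sequence and not the hairpin itself. Because reporter and shRNA share one transcript, green fluorescence marks cells in which the knockdown cassette is being expressed. Downstream, a constitutive mouse PGK promoter drives puromycin N-acetyltransferase, and an EMCV IRES links this to the reverse tetracycline transactivator rtTA3, with a WPRE enhancing expression. Transduced cells can therefore be selected with puromycin and already carry the transactivator, which activates TRE3G in the presence of doxycycline. A single vector is thus enough for reversible, trackable silencing of CDK1 in human cells.
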