Addgene plasmid #220569: LT3GEPIR-CDK1shRNA1
Purpose: To inducibly knockdown CDK1 expression
Depositing lab: Sean Lee. Depositing organization: Tulane University.
Backbone
  Vector backbone: LT3GEPIR
  Backbone manufacturer: Dr. Johannes Zuber
  Vector type: Lentiviral
  Selectable markers: Puromycin
Growth in bacteria
  Bacterial resistance: Ampicillin, 100 μg/mL
  Growth temperature: 37°C
  Growth strain: NEB Stable
  Copy number: High Copy
Gene/Insert
  Gene/Insert name: CDK1 shRNA1
  gRNA/shRNA sequence: GTGGAATCTTTACAGGACTAT
  Species: H. sapiens (human)
  Insert size (bp): 125
  Entrez Gene: CDK1 (a.k.a. CDC2, CDC28A, P34CDC2)
  Promoter: TRE3G (TetOP) promoter
  Cloning method: Restriction Enzyme; 5′ cloning site XhoI (not destroyed); 3′ cloning site EcoRI (not destroyed)
  Sequencing primers: 5′ TGTTTGAATGAGGCTTCAGTAC; 3′ CAGCGGGGCTGCTAAAGCGCATGC
Terms and licenses: Academic/Nonprofit Terms; Industry Terms: Not Available to Industry
How to cite: LT3GEPIR-CDK1shRNA1 was a gift from Sean Lee (Addgene plasmid # 220569 ; http://n2t.net/addgene:220569 ; RRID:Addgene_220569)
